Addgene plasmid #20027: pSB819-PKR-ora
Depositing lab: Harmit Malik. Depositing organization: Fred Hutchinson Cancer Center. Publication: Protein kinase R reveals an evolutionary model for defeating viral mimicry. Elde NC, Child SJ, Geballe AP, Malik HS. Nature. 2009 Jan 22;457(7228):485-9. doi: 10.1038/nature07529. Epub 2008 Nov 30. PubMed 19043403.
Backbone
  Vector backbone: PSB819
  Backbone size w/o insert (bp): 6400
  Vector type: Yeast Expression
  Selectable markers: URA3
Growth in bacteria
  Bacterial resistance: Ampicillin, 100 μg/mL
  Growth temperature: 37°C
  Growth strain: DH5alpha
  Copy number: High Copy
Gene/Insert
  Gene/Insert name: Protein kinase R (alt names: EIF2AK2; eukaryotic translation initiation factor 2-alpha kinase 2)
  Species: Pongo pygmaeus pygmaeus (bornean orangutan)
  Insert size (bp): 1656
  GenBank ID: EU733259
  Cloning method: Restriction Enzyme; 5′ cloning site XhoI (not destroyed); 3′ cloning site NotI (not destroyed)
  Sequencing primers: 5′ n/a; 3′ M13R
Terms and licenses: Academic/Nonprofit Terms; Industry Terms: Not Available to Industry
How to cite: pSB819-PKR-ora was a gift from Harmit Malik (Addgene plasmid # 20027 ; http://n2t.net/addgene:20027 ; RRID:Addgene_20027)
