[The description below was written by a language model from this plasmid's Addgene catalogue record.]
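Description:
pSB819-PKR-ora is a yeast expression plasmid built on the pSB819 backbone (about 6.4 kb without insert). It carries the coding sequence for protein kinase R (PKR, also known as EIF2AK2, eukaryotic translation initiation factor 2-alpha kinase 2) from the Bornean orangutan, Pongo pygmaeus pygmaeus. The insert of roughly 1.66 kb was placed between XhoI and NotI sites by restriction cloning, and both sites remain intact, so the open reading frame can be excised or exchanged. The plasmid is a shuttle vector. It is maintained at high copy in E. coli under ampicillin selection, and in yeast it is selected through the URA3 auxotrophic marker, which restores uracil prototrophy in ura3 host strains. The record does not state which promoter drives PKR expression. It also does not say whether the vector replicates episomally or integrates in yeast, or whether the protein carries any epitope tag, and no feature table is provided to settle these points.

PKR is an interferon-induced, double-stranded-RNA-activated kinase that phosphorylates the translation initiation factor eIF2α, shutting down protein synthesis as an antiviral defence. Because eIF2α is conserved, PKR expressed in yeast can act on the yeast factor and inhibit growth, which makes yeast a convenient host for reading out kinase activity and its inhibition by viral antagonists. The associated publication concerns how PKR has evolved to defeat viral mimicry. The "ora" suffix and the species field suggest that this construct is the orangutan member of a set of PKR orthologues, suited to comparing how species variants differ in their susceptibility to viral inhibitors.
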