>Addgene plasmid #20027 | pSB819-PKR-ora | addgene partial sequence | sequence record 25754 | 20027 with M13R
AAGCTGGAGCTCCACCGCGGTGGCGGCCGCCTAACATNNNNNTNNNNNATTTTTCTCTGGGCTTTTCTTC
CACACAGTCAAGGTGCTTAGTATTTCAGATGTGTTAGGTCGGTCCTCAGGTTTCTTTGAGAGTAATTTCT
GTAGAAGAGTTTTTTCTTTTTTATCAAATATATCTGAGATGATGCCATCCCGTAGGTCTTTGAAAAACTT
TGCTGTTTCAGAAGCAGTATCACATACATGAAGAAGTTCAGCAAGAATTAGCCCCAAAGCATAGAGGTCC
ACTTCCTTTCCATAGTCTTGCAAAGAAATCTGTTCTGGGCTCATGTATCGCAAAGTTCCCGTATTCCTTG
TTCGCTTTACATCATTTGTCAGAGATGTTACAAGTCCAAAGTCTCCAATCTTTACTTGTTTTGTATCTAC
TAAGAATATATTACTTGGCTTAAGATCTCTGTGAATTAATTTTTTTGAATGTATATAATCCACCCCTTTT
GTTATTTGTTCAAAGAGTTCCAAAGCCAAAACTTTGTCTAGTTTCTTGCCTCTTGTATTATCAATCCATT
GCTCCAATGTCCCTTTATCACAGAATTCCATTTGGATGAAAAGGCACTTAGTCCTTGACCTTGAACTATT
TTTGCTGTTCTCAGGATCATAATCACTGCTCTCANGATCATAAGCACTGGTCTCANGATCATAATCAANT
CCATCCCNACAGCCATTGTAGCGAACAATATTTACATGATTNAGTTTTGNNANGCTTTTACTTCACGCTC
CGCCTTCTC
